>Addgene plasmid #89684 | pCAG-EGFP | addgene full sequence | sequence record 466937 | Addgene NGS Result
TTACCAATGCTTAATCAGTGAGGCACCTATCTCAGCGATCTGTCTATTTCGTTCATCCATAGTTGCCTGA
CTCCCCGTCGTGTAGATAACTACGATACGGGAGGGCTTACCATCTGGCCCCAGTGCTGCAATGATACCGC
GAGACCCACGCTCACCGGCTCCAGATTTATCAGCAATAAACCAGCCAGCCGGAAGGGCCGAGCGCAGAAG
TGGTCCTGCAACTTTATCCGCCTCCATCCAGTCTATTAATTGTTGCCGGGAAGCTAGAGTAAGTAGTTCG
CCAGTTAATAGTTTGCGCAACGTTGTTGCCATTGCTACAGGCATCGTGGTGTCACGCTCGTCGTTTGGTA
TGGCTTCATTCAGCTCCGGTTCCCAACGATCAAGGCGAGTTACATGATCCCCCATGTTGTGCAAAAAAGC
GGTTAGCTCCTTCGGTCCTCCGATCGTTGTCAGAAGTAAGTTGGCCGCAGTGTTATCACTCATGGTTATG
GCAGCACTGCATAATTCTCTTACTGTCATGCCATCCGTAAGATGCTTTTCTGTGACTGGTGAGTACTCAA
CCAAGTCATTCTGAGAATAGTGTATGCGGCGACCGAGTTGCTCTTGCCCGGCGTCAATACGGGATAATAC
CGCGCCACATAGCAGAACTTTAAAAGTGCTCATCATTGGAAAACGTTCTTCGGGGCGAAAACTCTCAAGG
ATCTTACCGCTGTTGAGATCCAGTTCGATGTAACCCACTCGTGCACCCAACTGATCTTCAGCATCTTTTA
CTTTCACCAGCGTTTCTGGGTGAGCAAAAACAGGAAGGCAAAATGCCGCAAAAAAGGGAATAAGGGCGAC
ACGGAAATGTTGAATACTCATACTCTTCCTTTTTCAATATTATTGAAGCATTTATCAGGGTTATTGTCTC
ATGAGCGGATACATATTTGAATGTATTTAGAAAAATAAACAAATAGGGGTTCCGCGCACATTTCCCCGAA
AAGTGCCACCTGGGTCGACATTGATTATTGACTAGTTATTAATAGTAATCAATTACGGGGTCATTAGTTC
ATAGCCCATATATGGAGTTCCGCGTTACATAACTTACGGTAAATGGCCCGCCTGGCTGACCGCCCAACGA
CCCCCGCCCATTGACGTCAATAATGACGTATGTTCCCATAGTAACGCCAATAGGGACTTTCCATTGACGT
CAATGGGTGGAGTATTTACGGTAAACTGCCCACTTGGCAGTACATCAAGTGTATCATATGCCAAGTACGC
CCCCTATTGACGTCAATGACGGTAAATGGCCCGCCTGGCATTATGCCCAGTACATGACCTTATGGGACTT
TCCTACTTGGCAGTACATCTACGTATTAGTCATCGCTATTACCATGGTCGAGGTGAGCCCCACGTTCTGC
TTCACTCTCCCCATCTCCCCCCCCTCCCCACCCCCAATTTTGTATTTATTTATTTTTTAATTATTTTGTG
CAGCGATGGGGGCGGGGGGGGGGGGGGSGCGCGCCAGGCGGGGCGGGGCGGGGCGAGGGGCGGGGCGGGG
CGAGGCGGAGAGGTGCGGCGGCAGCCAATCAGAGCGGCGCGCTCCGAAAGTTTCCTTTTATGGCGAGGCG
GCGGCGGCGGCGGCCCTATAAAAAGCGAAGCGCGCGGCGGGCGGGAGTCGCTGCGCGCTGCCTTCGCCCC
GTGCCCCGCTCCGCCGCCGCCTCGCGCCGCCCGCCCCGGCTCTGACTGACCGCGTTACTCCCACAGGTGA
GCGGGCGGGACGGCCCTTCTCCTCCGGGCTGTAATTAGCGCTTGGTTTAATGACGGCTTGTTTCTTTTCT
GTGGCTGCGTGAAAGCCTTGAGGGGCTCCGGGAGGGCCCTTTGTGCGGGGGGAGCGGCTCGGGGGGTGCG
TGCGTGTGTGTGTGCGTGGGGAGCGCCGCGTGCGGCTCCGCGCTGCCCGGCGGCTGTGAGCGCTGCGGGC
GCGGCGCGGGGCTTTGTGCGCTCCGCAGTGTGCGCGAGGGGAGCGCGGCCGGGGGCGGTGCCCCGCGGTG
CGGGGGGGGCTGCGAGGGGAACAAAGGCTGCGTGCGGGGTGTGTGCGTGGGGGGGTGAGCAGGGGGTGTG
GGCGCGTCGGTCGGGCTGCAACCCCCCCTGCACCCCCCTCCCCGAGTTGCTGAGCACGGCCCGGCTTCGG
GTGCGGGGCTCCGTACGGGGCGTGGCGCGGGGCTCGCCGTGCCGGGCGGGGGGTGGCGGCAGGTGGGGGT
GCCGGGCGGGGCGGGGCCGCCTCGGGCCGGGGAGGGCTCGGGGGAGGGGCGCGGCGGCCCCCGGAGCGCC
GGCGGCTGTCGAGGCGCGGCGAGCCGCAGCCATTGCCTTTTATGGTAATCGTGCGAGAGGGCGCAGGGAC
TTCCTTTGTCCCAAATCTGTGCGGAGCCGAAATCTGGGAGGCGCCGCCGCACCCCCTCTAGCGGGCGCGG
GGCGAAGCGGTGCGGCGCCGGCAGGAAGGAAATGGGCGGGGAGGGCCTTCGTGCGTCGCCGCGCCGCCGT
CCCCTTCTCCCTCTCCAGCCTCGGGGCTGTCCGCGGGGGGACGGCTGCCTTCGGGGGGGACGGGGCAGGG
CGGGGTTCGGCTTCTGGCGTGTGACCGGCGGCTCTAGAGCCTCTGCTAACCATGTTCATGCCTTCTTCTT
TTTCCTACAGCTCCTGGGCAACGTGCTGGTTATTGTGCTGTCTCATCATTTTGGCAAAGAATTGATTAAT
TCGAGCGAACGCGTCGCCACCATGGTGAGCAAGGGCGAGGAGCTGTTCACCGGGGTGGTGCCCATCCTGG
TCGAGCTGGACGGCGACGTAAACGGCCACAAGTTCAGCGTGTCCGGCGAGGGCGAGGGCGATGCCACCTA
CGGCAAGCTGACCCTGAAGTTCATCTGCACCACCGGCAAGCTGCCCGTGCCCTGGCCCACCCTCGTGACC
ACCCTGACCTACGGCGTGCAGTGCTTCAGCCGCTACCCCGACCACATGAAGCAGCACGACTTCTTCAAGT
CCGCCATGCCCGAAGGCTACGTCCAGGAGCGCACCATCTTCTTCAAGGACGACGGCAACTACAAGACCCG
CGCCGAGGTGAAGTTCGAGGGCGACACCCTGGTGAACCGCATCGAGCTGAAGGGCATCGACTTCAAGGAG
GACGGCAACATCCTGGGGCACAAGCTGGAGTACAACTACAACAGCCACAACGTCTATATCATGGCCGACA
AGCAGAAGAACGGCATCAAGGTGAACTTCAAGATCCGCCACAACATCGAGGACGGCAGCGTGCAGCTCGC
CGACCACTACCAGCAGAACACCCCCATCGGCGACGGCCCCGTGCTGCTGCCCGACAACCACTACCTGAGC
ACCCAGTCCGCCCTGAGCAAAGACCCCAACGAGAAGCGCGATCACATGGTCCTGCTGGAGTTCGTGACCG
CCGCCGGGATCACTCTCGGCATGGACGAGCTGTACAAGTAAGCGGCCGCACTCCTCAGGTGCAGGCTGCC
TATCAGAAGGTGGTGGCTGGTGTGGCCAATGCCCTGGCTCACAAATACCACTGAGATCTTTTTCCCTCTG
CCAAAAATTATGGGGACATCATGAAGCCCCTTGAGCATCTGACTTCTGGCTAATAAAGGAAATTTATTTT
CATTGCAATAGTGTGTTGGAATTTTTTGTGTCTCTCACTCGGAAGGACATATGGGAGGGCAAATCATTTA
AAACATCAGAATGAGTATTTGGTTTAGAGTTTGGCAACATATGCCCATATGCTGGCTGCCATGAACAAAG
GTTGGCTATAAAGAGGTCATCAGTATATGAAACAGCCCCCTGCTGTCCATTCCTTATTCCATAGAAAAGC
CTTGACTTGAGGTTAGATTTTTTTTATATTTTGTTTTGTGTTATTTTTTTCTTTAACATCCCTAAAATTT
TCCTTACATGTTTTACTAGCCAGATTTTTCCTCCTCTCCTGACTACTCCCAGTCATAGCTGTCCCTCTTC
TCTTATGGAGATCCCTCGACCTGCAGCCCAAGCTTGGCGTAATCATGGTCATAGCTGTTTCCTGTGTGAA
ATTGTTATCCGCTCACAATTCCACACAACATACGAGCCGGAAGCATAAAGTGTAAAGCCTGGGGTGCCTA
ATGAGTGAGCTAACTCACATTAATTGCGTTGCGCTCACTGCCCGCTTTCCAGTCGGGAAACCTGTCGTGC
CAGCGGATCCGCATCTCAATTAGTCAGCAACCATAGTCCCGCCCCTAACTCCGCCCAGTTCCGCCCATTC
TCCGCCCCATGGCTGACTAATTTTTTTTATTTATGCAGAGGCCGAGGCCGCCTCGGCCTCTGAGCTATTC
CAGAAGTAGTGAGGAGGCTTTTTTGGAGGCCTAGGCTTTTGCAAAAAGCTAACTTGTTTATTGCAGCTTA
TAATGGTTACAAATAAAGCAATAGCATCACAAATTTCACAAATAAAGCATTTTTTTCACTGCATTCTAGT
TGTGGTTTGTCCAAACTCATCAATGTATCTTATCATGTCTGGATCCGCTGCATTAATGAATCGGCCAACG
CGCGGGGAGAGGCGGTTTGCGTATTGGGCGCTCTTCCGCTTCCTCGCTCACTGACTCGCTGCGCTCGGTC
GTTCGGCTGCGGCGAGCGGTATCAGCTCACTCAAAGGCGGTAATACGGTTATCCACAGAATCAGGGGATA
ACGCAGGAAAGAACATGTGAGCAAAAGGCCAGCAAAAGGCCAGGAACCGTAAAAAGGCCGCGTTGCTGGC
GTTTTTCCATAGGCTCCGCCCCCCTGACGAGCATCACAAAAATCGACGCTCAAGTCAGAGGTGGCGAAAC
CCGACAGGACTATAAAGATACCAGGCGTTTCCCCCTGGAAGCTCCCTCGTGCGCTCTCCTGTTCCGACCC
TGCCGCTTACCGGATACCTGTCCGCCTTTCTCCCTTCGGGAAGCGTGGCGCTTTCTCATAGCTCACGCTG
TAGGTATCTCAGTTCGGTGTAGGTCGTTCGCTCCAAGCTGGGCTGTGTGCACGAACCCCCCGTTCAGCCC
GACCGCTGCGCCTTATCCGGTAACTATCGTCTTGAGTCCAACCCGGTAAGACACGACTTATCGCCACTGG
CAGCAGCCACTGGTAACAGGATTAGCAGAGCGAGGTATGTAGGCGGTGCTACAGAGTTCTTGAAGTGGTG
GCCTAACTACGGCTACACTAGAAGAACAGTATTTGGTATCTGCGCTCTGCTGAAGCCAGTTACCTTCGGA
AAAAGAGTTGGTAGCTCTTGATCCGGCAAACAAACCACCGCTGGTAGCGGTGGTTTTTTTGTTTGCAAGC
AGCAGATTACGCGCAGAAAAAAAGGATCTCAAGAAGATCCTTTGATCTTTTCTACGGGGTCTGACGCTCA
GTGGAACGAAAACTCACGTTAAGGGATTTTGGTCATGAGATTATCAAAAAGGATCTTCACCTAGATCCTT
TTAAATTAAAAATGAAGTTTTAAATCAATCTAAAGTATATATGAGTAAACTTGGTCTGACAG
Features (pLannotate 1.2.2; 17 found; start..end, strand, type, name):
      1..861     -  CDS            AmpR: β-lactamase; bla; confers resistance to ampicillin, carbenicillin, and related antibiotics
    862..966     -  promoter       AmpR promoter: bla
    997..1376    +  enhancer       CMV enhancer: human cytomegalovirus immediate early enhancer
   1378..1653    +  promoter       chicken β-actin promoter: No description available
   1654..2670    +  intron         chimeric intron: chimera between introns from chicken β-actin and rabbit β-globin
   2752..3471    +  CDS            EGFP: the original enhanced GFP (Yang et al., 1996) mammalian codon-optimized
   3480..3551    +  CDS            HBB (fragment): HBB_PONPY - Experimental evidence at transcript level: Swiss-Prot protein existence level 2. Involved in oxygen transport from the lung to the various peripheral tissues. From Pongo pygmaeus (Bornean orangutan).
   3622..3677    +  polyA_signal   β-globin poly(A) signal: rabbit β-globin polyadenylation signal (Gil and Proudfoot, 1987)
   4062..4078    -  protein_bind   lac operator: The lac repressor binds to the lac operator to inhibit transcription in E. coli. This inhibition can be relieved by adding lactose or isopropyl-β-D-thiogalactopyranoside (IPTG). lac repressor encoded by lacI
   4086..4116    -  promoter       lac promoter: promoter for the E. coli lac operon
   4131..4152    -  protein_bind   CAP binding site: CAP binding activates transcription in the presence of cAMP. E. coli catabolite activator protein
   4165..4204    -  CDS            lacI (fragment): lac repressor; lacI; The lac repressor binds to the lac operator to inhibit transcription in E. coli. This inhibition can be relieved by adding lactose or isopropyl-β-D-thiogalactopyranoside (IPTG).
   4211..4233    +  promoter       SV40 promoter (fragment): SV40 enhancer and early promoter
   4237..4371    +  rep_origin     SV40 ori: SV40 origin of replication
   4391..4525    +  polyA_signal   SV40 poly(A) signal: SV40 polyadenylation signal
   4527..4581    -  CDS            lacI (fragment): lac repressor; lacI; The lac repressor binds to the lac operator to inhibit transcription in E. coli. This inhibition can be relieved by adding lactose or isopropyl-β-D-thiogalactopyranoside (IPTG).
   4764..5352    -  rep_origin     ori: high-copy-number ColE1/pMB1/pBR322/pUC origin of replication
