>Addgene plasmid #89684 | pCAG-EGFP | analyzer sequence | sequence record 173806
TTACCAATGCTTAATCAGTGAGGCACCTATCTCAGCGATCTGTCTATTTCGTTCATCCATAGTTGCCTGA
CTCCCCGTCGTGTAGATAACTACGATACGGGAGGGCTTACCATCTGGCCCCAGTGCTGCAATGATACCGC
GAGACCCACGCTCACCGGCTCCAGATTTATCAGCAATAAACCAGCCAGCCGGAAGGGCCGAGCGCAGAAG
TGGTCCTGCAACTTTATCCGCCTCCATCCAGTCTATTAATTGTTGCCGGGAAGCTAGAGTAAGTAGTTCG
CCAGTTAATAGTTTGCGCAACGTTGTTGCCATTGCTACAGGCATCGTGGTGTCACGCTCGTCGTTTGGTA
TGGCTTCATTCAGCTCCGGTTCCCAACGATCAAGGCGAGTTACATGATCCCCCATGTTGTGCAAAAAAGC
GGTTAGCTCCTTCGGTCCTCCGATCGTTGTCAGAAGTAAGTTGGCCGCAGTGTTATCACTCATGGTTATG
GCAGCACTGCATAATTCTCTTACTGTCATGCCATCCGTAAGATGCTTTTCTGTGACTGGTGAGTACTCAA
CCAAGTCATTCTGAGAATAGTGTATGCGGCGACCGAGTTGCTCTTGCCCGGCGTCAATACGGGATAATAC
CGCGCCACATAGCAGAACTTTAAAAGTGCTCATCATTGGAAAACGTTCTTCGGGGCGAAAACTCTCAAGG
ATCTTACCGCTGTTGAGATCCAGTTCGATGTAACCCACTCGTGCACCCAACTGATCTTCAGCATCTTTTA
CTTTCACCAGCGTTTCTGGGTGAGCAAAAACAGGAAGGCAAAATGCCGCAAAAAAGGGAATAAGGGCGAC
ACGGAAATGTTGAATACTCATACTCTTCCTTTTTCAATATTATTGAAGCATTTATCAGGGTTATTGTCTC
ATGAGCGGATACATATTTGAATGTATTTAGAAAAATAAACAAATAGGGGTTCCGCGCACATTTCCCCGAA
AAGTGCCACCTGGGTCGACATTGATTATTGACTAGTTATTAATAGTAATCAATTACGGGGTCATTAGTTC
ATAGCCCATATATGGAGTTCCGCGTTACATAACTTACGGTAAATGGCCCGCCTGGCTGACCGCCCAACGA
CCCCCGCCCATTGACGTCAATAATGACGTATGTTCCCATAGTAACGCCAATAGGGACTTTCCATTGACGT
CAATGGGTGGAGTATTTACGGTAAACTGCCCACTTGGCAGTACATCAAGTGTATCATATGCCAAGTACGC
CCCCTATTGACGTCAATGACGGTAAATGGCCCGCCTGGCATTATGCCCAGTACATGACCTTATGGGACTT
TCCTACTTGGCAGTACATCTACGTATTAGTCATCGCTATTACCATGGTCGAGGTGAGCCCCACGTTCTGC
TTCACTCTCCCCATCTCCCCCCCCTCCCCACCCCCAATTTTGTATTTATTTATTTTTTAATTATTTTGTG
CAGCGATGGGGGCGGGGGGGGGGGGGGCGCGCGCCAGGCGGGGCGGGGCGGGGCGAGGGGCGGGGCGGGG
CGAGGCGGAAAGGTGCGGCGGCAGCCAATCAGAGCGGCGCGCTCCGAAAGTTTCCTTTTATGGCGAGGCG
GCGGCGGCGGCGGCCCTATAAAAAGCGAAGCGCGCGGCGGGCGGGAGTCGCTGCGTTGCCTTCGCCCCGT
GCCCCGCTCCGCGCCGCCTCGCGCCGCCCGCCCCGGCTCTGACTGACCGCGTTACTCCCACAGGTGAGCG
GGCGGGACGGCCCTTCTCCTCCGGGCTGTAATTAGCGCTTGGTTTAATGACGGCTCGTTTCTTTTCTGTG
GCTGCGTGAAAGCCTTAAAGGGCTCCGGGAGGGCCCTTTGTGCGGGGGGGAGCGGCTCGGGGGGTGCGTG
CGTGTGTGTGTGCGTGGGGAGCGCCGCGTGCGGCTCCGCGCTGCCCGGCGGCTGTGAGCGCTGCGGGCGC
GGCGCGGGGCTTTGTGCGCTCCGCAGTGTGCGCGAGGGGAGCGCGGCCGGGGGCGGTGCCCCGCGGTGCG
GGGGGGGCTGCGAGGGGAACAAAGGCTGCGTGCGGGGTGTGTGCGTGGGGGGGTGAGCAGGGGGTGTGGG
CGCGGCGGTCGGGCTGTAACCCCCCCCTGCACCCCCCTCCCCGAGTTGCTGAGCACGGCCCGGCTTCGGG
TGCGGGGCTCCGTACGGGGCGTGGCGCGGGGCTCGCCGTGCCGGGCGGGGGGTGGCGGCAGGTGGGGGTG
CCGGGCGGGGCGGGGCCGCCTCGGGCCGGGGAGGGCTCGGGGGAGGGGCGCGGCGGCCCCCGGAGCGCCG
GCGGCTGTCGAGGCGCGGCGAGCCGCAGCCATTGCCTTTTATGGTAATCGTGCGAGAGGGCGCAGGGACT
TCCTTTGTCCCAAATCTGTGCGGAGCCGAAATCTGGGAGGCGCCGCCGCACCCCCTCTAGCGGGCGCGGG
GCGAAGCGGTGCGGCGCCGGCAGGAAGGAAATGGGCGGGGAGGGCCTTCGTGCGTCGCCGCGCCGCCGTC
CCCTTCTCCCTCTCCAGCCTCGGGGCTGTCCGCGGGGGGACGGCTGCCTTCGGGGGGGACGGGGCAGGGC
GGGGTTCGGCTTCTGGCGTGTGACCGGCGGCTCTAGAGCCTCTGCTAACCATGTTCATGCCTTCTTCTTT
TTCCTACAGCTCCTGGGCAACGTGCTGGTTATTGTGCTGTCTCATCATTTTGGCAAAGAATTGATTAATT
CGAGCGAACGCGTCGCCACCATGGTGAGCAAGGGCGAGGAGCTGTTCACCGGGGTGGTGCCCATCCTGGT
CGAGCTGGACGGCGACGTAAACGGCCACAAGTTCAGCGTGTCCGGCGAGGGCGAGGGCGATGCCACCTAC
GGCAAGCTGACCCTGAAGTTCATCTGCACCACCGGCAAGCTGCCCGTGCCCTGGCCCACCCTCGTGACCA
CCCTGACCTACGGCGTGCAGTGCTTCAGCCGCTACCCCGACCACATGAAGCAGCACGACTTCTTCAAGTC
CGCCATGCCCGAAGGCTACGTCCAGGAGCGCACCATCTTCTTCAAGGACGACGGCAACTACAAGACCCGC
GCCGAGGTGAAGTTCGAGGGCGACACCCTGGTGAACCGCATCGAGCTGAAGGGCATCGACTTCAAGGAGG
ACGGCAACATCCTGGGGCACAAGCTGGAGTACAACTACAACAGCCACAACGTCTATATCATGGCCGACAA
GCAGAAGAACGGCATCAAGGTGAACTTCAAGATCCGCCACAACATCGAGGACGGCAGCGTGCAGCTCGCC
GACCACTACCAGCAGAACACCCCCATCGGCGACGGCCCCGTGCTGCTGCCCGACAACCACTACCTGAGCA
CCCAGTCCGCCCTGAGCAAAGACCCCAACGAGAAGCGCGATCACATGGTCCTGCTGGAGTTCGTGACCGC
CGCCGGGATCACTCTCGGCATGGACGAGCTGTACAAGTAAGCGGCCGCACTCCTCAGGTGCAGGCTGCCT
ATCAGAAGGTGGTGGCTGGTGTGGCCAATGCCCTGGCTCACAAATACCACTGAGATCTTTTTCCCTCTGC
CAAAAATTATGGGGACATCATGAAGCCCCTTGAGCATCTGACTTCTGGCTAATAAAGGAAATTTATTTTC
ATTGCAATAGTGTGTTGGAATTTTTTGTGTCTCTCACTCGGAAGGACATATGGGAGGGCAAATCATTTAA
AACATCAGAATGAGTATTTGGTTTAGAGTTTGGCAACATATGCCCATATGCTGGCTGCCATGAACAAAGG
TTGGCTATAAAGAGGTCATCAGTATATGAAACAGCCCCCTGCTGTCCATTCCTTATTCCATAGAAAAGCC
TTGACTTGAGGTTAGATTTTTTTTATATTTTGTTTTGTGTTATTTTTTTCTTTAACATCCCTAAAATTTT
CCTTACATGTTTTACTAGCCAGATTTTTCCTCCTCTCCTGACTACTCCCAGTCATAGCTGTCCCTCTTCT
CTTATGGAGATCCCTCGACCTGCAGCCCAAGCTTGGCGTAATCATGGTCATAGCTGTTTCCTGTGTGAAA
TTGTTATCCGCTCACAATTCCACACAACATACGAGCCGGAAGCATAAAGTGTAAAGCCTGGGGTGCCTAA
TGAGTGAGCTAACTCACATTAATTGCGTTGCGCTCACTGCCCGCTTTCCAGTCGGGAAACCTGTCGTGCC
AGCGGATCCGCATCTCAATTAGTCAGCAACCATAGTCCCGCCCCTAACTCCGCCCAGTTCCGCCCATTCT
CCGCCCCATGGCTGACTAATTTTTTTTATTTATGCAGAGGCCGAGGCCGCCTCGGCCTCTGAGCTATTCC
AGAAGTAGTGAGGAGGCTTTTTTGGAGGCCTAGGCTTTTGCAAAAAGCTAACTTGTTTATTGCAGCTTAT
AATGGTTACAAATAAAGCAATAGCATCACAAATTTCACAAATAAAGCATTTTTTTCACTGCATTCTAGTT
GTGGTTTGTCCAAACTCATCAATGTATCTTATCATGTCTGGATCCGCTGCATTAATGAATCGGCCAACGC
GCGGGGAGAGGCGGTTTGCGTATTGGGCGCTCTTCCGCTTCCTCGCTCACTGACTCGCTGCGCTCGGTCG
TTCGGCTGCGGCGAGCGGTATCAGCTCACTCAAAGGCGGTAATACGGTTATCCACAGAATCAGGGGATAA
CGCAGGAAAGAACATGTGAGCAAAAGGCCAGCAAAAGGCCAGGAACCGTAAAAAGGCCGCGTTGCTGGCG
TTTTTCCATAGGCTCCGCCCCCCTGACGAGCATCACAAAAATCGACGCTCAAGTCAGAGGTGGCGAAACC
CGACAGGACTATAAAGATACCAGGCGTTTCCCCCTGGAAGCTCCCTCGTGCGCTCTCCTGTTCCGACCCT
GCCGCTTACCGGATACCTGTCCGCCTTTCTCCCTTCGGGAAGCGTGGCGCTTTCTCATAGCTCACGCTGT
AGGTATCTCAGTTCGGTGTAGGTCGTTCGCTCCAAGCTGGGCTGTGTGCACGAACCCCCCGTTCAGCCCG
ACCGCTGCGCCTTATCCGGTAACTATCGTCTTGAGTCCAACCCGGTAAGACACGACTTATCGCCACTGGC
AGCAGCCACTGGTAACAGGATTAGCAGAGCGAGGTATGTAGGCGGTGCTACAGAGTTCTTGAAGTGGTGG
CCTAACTACGGCTACACTAGAAGAACAGTATTTGGTATCTGCGCTCTGCTGAAGCCAGTTACCTTCGGAA
AAAGAGTTGGTAGCTCTTGATCCGGCAAACAAACCACCGCTGGTAGCGGTGGTTTTTTTGTTTGCAAGCA
GCAGATTACGCGCAGAAAAAAAGGATCTCAAGAAGATCCTTTGATCTTTTCTACGGGGTCTGACGCTCAG
TGGAACGAAAACTCACGTTAAGGGATTTTGGTCATGAGATTATCAAAAAGGATCTTCACCTAGATCCTTT
TAAATTAAAAATGAAGTTTTAAATCAATCTAAAGTATATATGAGTAAACTTGGTCTGACAG
Features (pLannotate 1.2.2; 17 found; start..end, strand, type, name):
      1..861     -  CDS            AmpR: β-lactamase; bla; confers resistance to ampicillin, carbenicillin, and related antibiotics
    862..966     -  promoter       AmpR promoter: bla
    997..1376    +  enhancer       CMV enhancer: human cytomegalovirus immediate early enhancer
   1378..1653    +  promoter       chicken β-actin promoter: No description available
   1654..2669    +  intron         chimeric intron: chimera between introns from chicken β-actin and rabbit β-globin
   2751..3470    +  CDS            EGFP: the original enhanced GFP (Yang et al., 1996) mammalian codon-optimized
   3479..3550    +  CDS            HBB (fragment): HBB_PONPY - Experimental evidence at transcript level: Swiss-Prot protein existence level 2. Involved in oxygen transport from the lung to the various peripheral tissues. From Pongo pygmaeus (Bornean orangutan).
   3621..3676    +  polyA_signal   β-globin poly(A) signal: rabbit β-globin polyadenylation signal (Gil and Proudfoot, 1987)
   4061..4077    -  protein_bind   lac operator: The lac repressor binds to the lac operator to inhibit transcription in E. coli. This inhibition can be relieved by adding lactose or isopropyl-β-D-thiogalactopyranoside (IPTG). lac repressor encoded by lacI
   4085..4115    -  promoter       lac promoter: promoter for the E. coli lac operon
   4130..4151    -  protein_bind   CAP binding site: CAP binding activates transcription in the presence of cAMP. E. coli catabolite activator protein
   4164..4203    -  CDS            lacI (fragment): lac repressor; lacI; The lac repressor binds to the lac operator to inhibit transcription in E. coli. This inhibition can be relieved by adding lactose or isopropyl-β-D-thiogalactopyranoside (IPTG).
   4210..4232    +  promoter       SV40 promoter (fragment): SV40 enhancer and early promoter
   4236..4370    +  rep_origin     SV40 ori: SV40 origin of replication
   4390..4524    +  polyA_signal   SV40 poly(A) signal: SV40 polyadenylation signal
   4526..4580    -  CDS            lacI (fragment): lac repressor; lacI; The lac repressor binds to the lac operator to inhibit transcription in E. coli. This inhibition can be relieved by adding lactose or isopropyl-β-D-thiogalactopyranoside (IPTG).
   4763..5351    -  rep_origin     ori: high-copy-number ColE1/pMB1/pBR322/pUC origin of replication
