[The description below was written by a language model from this plasmid's Addgene catalogue record and pLannotate feature annotations shown in this document.]
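Description:
pCAG-EGFP is a mammalian expression plasmid of about 5.5 kb built on the pCAGGS backbone, in which the composite CAG promoter drives constitutive expression of enhanced green fluorescent protein. It is maintained in E. coli as a high-copy plasmid through a ColE1/pUC-type origin and is selected with ampicillin via the β-lactamase gene and its native promoter. There is no mammalian selection marker in the annotated features, so the plasmid is suited mainly to transient transfection. An SV40 origin of replication, flanked by a fragment of the SV40 promoter and an SV40 poly(A) signal, is present in the backbone and would permit episomal amplification in cells that express large T antigen.

The expression cassette consists of the human cytomegalovirus immediate-early enhancer, the chicken β-actin promoter and a chimeric chicken β-actin/rabbit β-globin intron, which together form the CAG promoter known for strong, broadly active transcription in mammalian cells. The mammalian codon-optimized EGFP coding sequence follows, terminated by the rabbit β-globin polyadenylation signal. The short "HBB" fragment annotated just downstream of EGFP most likely reflects residual β-globin exon sequence in the 3′ untranslated region of pCAGGS rather than a fusion partner. The lac promoter, operator, CAP site and lacI fragments are likewise cloning-vector remnants with no evident role. The two sequence records differ by a single nucleotide within the intron and carry identical annotation. Catalogued under synthetic biology and deposited with work on mammalian genetic circuit design, the plasmid serves as a simple constitutive fluorescent reporter, for example as a transfection or expression control.
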