Addgene plasmid #89684: pCAG-EGFP
Purpose: pCAG promoter driving EGFP
Depositing lab: Wilson Wong. Depositing organization: Boston University Main Campus. Publication: Large-scale design of robust genetic circuits with multiple inputs and outputs for mammalian cells. Weinberg BH, Pham NT, Caraballo LD, Lozanoski T, Engel A, Bhatia S, Wong WW. Nat Biotechnol. 2017 Mar 27. doi: 10.1038/nbt.3805. PubMed 28346402.
Backbone
  Vector backbone: pCAGGS
  Vector type: Mammalian Expression, Synthetic Biology
Growth in bacteria
  Bacterial resistance: Ampicillin, 100 μg/mL
  Growth temperature: 37°C
  Growth strain: NEB Stable
  Copy number: High Copy
Gene/Insert
  Gene/Insert name: EGFP
  Species: Synthetic
Terms and licenses: Academic/Nonprofit Terms; Industry Terms: Not Available to Industry
How to cite: pCAG-EGFP was a gift from Wilson Wong (Addgene plasmid # 89684 ; http://n2t.net/addgene:89684 ; RRID:Addgene_89684)
