>Addgene plasmid #89684 | pCAG-EGFP | addgene partial sequence | sequence record 177146 | Addgene Partial NGS Result
TGCACCCCCCTCCCCGAGTTGCTGAGCACGGCCCGGCTTCGGGTGCGGGGCTCCGTACGGGGCGTGGCGC
GGGGCTCGCCGTGCCGGGCGGGGGGTGGCGGCAGGTGGGGGTGCCGGGCGGGGCGGGGCCGCCTCGGGCC
GGGGAGGGCTCGGGGGAGGGGCGCGGCGGCCCCCGGAGCGCCGGCGGCTGTCGAGGCGCGGCGAGCCGCA
GCCATTGCCTTTTATGGTAATCGTGCGAGAGGGCGCAGGGACTTCCTTTGTCCCAAATCTGTGCGGAGCC
GAAATCTGGGAGGCGCCGCCGCACCCCCTCTAGCGGGCGCGGGGCGAAGCGGTGCGGCGCCGGCAGGAAG
GAAATGGGCGGGGAGGGCCTTCGTGCGTCGCCGCGCCGCCGTCCCCTTCTCCCTCTCCAGCCTCGGGGCT
GTCCGCGGGGGGACGGCTGCCTTCGGGGGGGACGGGGCAGGGCGGGGTTCGGCTTCTGGCGTGTGACCGG
CGGCTCTAGAGCCTCTGCTAACCATGTTCATGCCTTCTTCTTTTTCCTACAGCTCCTGGGCAACGTGCTG
GTTATTGTGCTGTCTCATCATTTTGGCAAAGAATTGATTAATTCGAGCGAACGCGTCGCCACCATGGTGA
GCAAGGGCGAGGAGCTGTTCACCGGGGTGGTGCCCATCCTGGTCGAGCTGGACGGCGACGTAAACGGCCA
CAAGTTCAGCGTGTCCGGCGAGGGCGAGGGCGATGCCACCTACGGCAAGCTGACCCTGAAGTTCATCTGC
ACCACCGGCAAGCTGCCCGTGCCCTGGCCCACCCTCGTGACCACCCTGACCTACGGCGTGCAGTGCTTCA
GCCGCTACCCCGACCACATGAAGCAGCACGACTTCTTCAAGTCCGCCATGCCCGAAGGCTACGTCCAGGA
GCGCACCATCTTCTTCAAGGACGACGGCAACTACAAGACCCGCGCCGAGGTGAAGTTCGAGGGCGACACC
CTGGTGAACCGCATCGAGCTGAAGGGCATCGACTTCAAGGAGGACGGCAACATCCTGGGGCACAAGCTGG
AGTACAACTACAACAGCCACAACGTCTATATCATGGCCGACAAGCAGAAGAACGGCATCAAGGTGAACTT
CAAGATCCGCCACAACATCGAGGACGGCAGCGTGCAGCTCGCCGACCACTACCAGCAGAACACCCCCATC
GGCGACGGCCCCGTGCTGCTGCCCGACAACCACTACCTGAGCACCCAGTCCGCCCTGAGCAAAGACCCCA
ACGAGAAGCGCGATCACATGGTCCTGCTGGAGTTCGTGACCGCCGCCGGGATCACTCTCGGCATGGACGA
GCTGTACAAGTAAGCGGCCGCACTCCTCAGGTGCAGGCTGCCTATCAGAAGGTGGTGGCTGGTGTGGCCA
ATGCCCTGGCTCACAAATACCACTGAGATCTTTTTCCCTCTGCCAAAAATTATGGGGACATCATGAAGCC
CCTTGAGCATCTGACTTCTGGCTAATAAAGGAAATTTATTTTCATTGCAATAGTGTGTTGGAATTTTTTG
TGTCTCTCACTCGGAAGGACATATGGGAGGGCAAATCATTTAAAACATCAGAATGAGTATTTGGTTTAGA
GTTTGGCAACATATGCCCATATGCTGGCTGCCATGAACAAAGGTTGGCTATAAAGAGGTCATCAGTATAT
GAAACAGCCCCCTGCTGTCCATTCCTTATTCCATAGAAAAGCCTTGACTTGAGGTTAGATTTTTTTTATA
TTTTGTTTTGTGTTATTTTTTTCTTTAACATCCCTAAAATTTTCCTTACATGTTTTACTAGCCAGATTTT
TCCTCCTCTCCTGACTACTCCCAGTCATAGCTGTCCCTCTTCTCTTATGGAGATCCCTCGACCTGCAGCC
CAAGCTTGGCGTAATCATGGTCATAGCTGTTTCCTGTGTGAAATTGTTATCCGCTCACAATTCCACACAA
CATACGAGCCGGAAGCATAAAGTGTAAAGCCTGGGGTGCCTAATGAGTGAGCTAACTCACATTAATTGCG
TTGCGCTCACTGCCCGCTTTCCAGTCGGGAAACCTGTCGTGCCAGCGGATCCGCATCTCAATTAGTCAGC
AACCATAGTCCCGCCCCTAACTCCGCCCAGTTCCGCCCATTCTCCGCCCCATGGCTGACTAATTTTTTTT
ATTTATGCAGAGGCCGAGGCCGCCTCGGCCTCTGAGCTATTCCAGAAGTAGTGAGGAGGCTTTTTTGGAG
GCCTAGGCTTTTGCAAAAAGCTAACTTGTTTATTGCAGCTTATAATGGTTACAAATAAAGCAATAGCATC
ACAAATTTCACAAATAAAGCATTTTTTTCACTGCATTCTAGTTGTGGTTTGTCCAAACTCATCAATGTAT
CTTATCATGTCTGGATCCGCTGCATTAATGAATCGGCCAACGCGCGGGGAGAGGCGGTTTGCGTATTGGG
CGCTCTTCCGCTTCCTCGCTCACTGACTCGCTGCGCTCGGTCGTTCGGCTGCGGCGAGCGGTATCAGCTC
ACTCAAAGGCGGTAATACGGTTATCCACAGAATCAGGGGATAACGCAGGAAAGAACATGTGAGCAAAAGG
CCAGCAAAAGGCCAGGAACCGTAAAAAGGCCGCGTTGCTGGCGTTTTTCCATAGGCTCCGCCCCCCTGAC
GAGCATCACAAAAATCGACGCTCAAGTCAGAGGTGGCGAAACCCGACAGGACTATAAAGATACCAGGCGT
TTCCCCCTGGAAGCTCCCTCGTGCGCTCTCCTGTTCCGACCCTGCCGCTTACCGGATACCTGTCCGCCTT
TCTCCCTTCGGGAAGCGTGGCGCTTTCTCATAGCTCACGCTGTAGGTATCTCAGTTCGGTGTAGGTCGTT
CGCTCCAAGCTGGGCTGTGTGCACGAACCCCCCGTTCAGCCCGACCGCTGCGCCTTATCCGGTAACTATC
GTCTTGAGTCCAACCCGGTAAGACACGACTTATCGCCACTGGCAGCAGCCACTGGTAACAGGATTAGCAG
AGCGAGGTATGTAGGCGGTGCTACAGAGTTCTTGAAGTGGTGGCCTAACTACGGCTACACTAGAAGAACA
GTATTTGGTATCTGCGCTCTGCTGAAGCCAGTTACCTTCGGAAAAAGAGTTGGTAGCTCTTGATCCGGCA
AACAAACCACCGCTGGTAGCGGTGGTTTTTTTGTTTGCAAGCAGCAGATTACGCGCAGAAAAAAAGGATC
TCAAGAAGATCCTTTGATCTTTTCTACGGGGTCTGACGCTCAGTGGAACGAAAACTCACGTTAAGGGATT
TTGGTCATGAGATTATCAAAAAGGATCTTCACCTAGATCCTTTTAAATTAAAAATGAAGTTTTAAATCAA
TCTAAAGTATATATGAGTAAACTTGGTCTGACAGTTACCAATGCTTAATCAGTGAGGCACCTATCTCAGC
GATCTGTCTATTTCGTTCATCCATAGTTGCCTGACTCCCCGTCGTGTAGATAACTACGATACGGGAGGGC
TTACCATCTGGCCCCAGTGCTGCAATGATACCGCGAGACCCACGCTCACCGGCTCCAGATTTATCAGCAA
TAAACCAGCCAGCCGGAAGGGCCGAGCGCAGAAGTGGTCCTGCAACTTTATCCGCCTCCATCCAGTCTAT
TAATTGTTGCCGGGAAGCTAGAGTAAGTAGTTCGCCAGTTAATAGTTTGCGCAACGTTGTTGCCATTGCT
ACAGGCATCGTGGTGTCACGCTCGTCGTTTGGTATGGCTTCATTCAGCTCCGGTTCCCAACGATCAAGGC
GAGTTACATGATCCCCCATGTTGTGCAAAAAAGCGGTTAGCTCCTTCGGTCCTCCGATCGTTGTCAGAAG
TAAGTTGGCCGCAGTGTTATCACTCATGGTTATGGCAGCACTGCATAATTCTCTTACTGTCATGCCATCC
GTAAGATGCTTTTCTGTGACTGGTGAGTACTCAACCAAGTCATTCTGAGAATAGTGTATGCGGCGACCGA
GTTGCTCTTGCCCGGCGTCAATACGGGATAATACCGCGCCACATAGCAGAACTTTAAAAGTGCTCATCAT
TGGAAAACGTTCTTCGGGGCGAAAACTCTCAAGGATCTTACCGCTGTTGAGATCCAGTTCGATGTAACCC
ACTCGTGCACCCAACTGATCTTCAGCATCTTTTACTTTCACCAGCGTTTCTGGGTGAGCAAAAACAGGAA
GGCAAAATGCCGCAAAAAAGGGAATAAGGGCGACACGGAAATGTTGAATACTCATACTCTTCCTTTTTCA
ATATTATTGAAGCATTTATCAGGGTTATTGTCTCATGAGCGGATACATATTTGAATGTATTTAGAAAAAT
AAACAAATAGGGGTTCCGCGCACATTTCCCCGAAAAGTGCCACCTGGGTCGACATTGATTATTGACTAGT
TATTAATAGTAATCAATTACGGGGTCATTAGTTCATAGCCCATATATGGAGTTCCGCGTTACATAACTTA
CGGTAAATGGCCCGCCTGGCTGACCGCCCAACGACCCCCGCCCATTGACGTCAATAATGACGTATGTTCC
CATAGTAACGCCAATAGGGACTTTCCATTGACGTCAATGGGTGGAGTATTTACGGTAAACTGCCCACTTG
GCAGTACATCAAGTGTATCATATGCCAAGTACGCCCCCTATTGACGTCAATGACGGTAAATGGCCCGCCT
GGCATTATGCCCAGTACATGACCTTATGGGACTTTCCTACTTGGCAGTACATCTACGTATTAGTCATCGC
TATTACCATGGTCGAGGTGAGCCCCACGTTCTGCTTCACTCTCCCCATCTCCCCCCCCTCCCCACCCCCA
ATTTTGTATTTATTTATTTTTTAATTATTTTGTGCAGCGATGGGGGCGGGGGGGGGGGGG
